Addgene plasmid #168013: APneg-SNAP25c
Purpose: negative selection PACE Accessory Plasmid
Depositing lab: David Liu. Depositing organization: Broad Institute. Publication: Phage-assisted evolution of botulinum neurotoxin proteases with reprogrammed specificity. Blum TR, Liu H, Packer MS, Xiong X, Lee PG, Zhang S, Richter M, Minasov G, Satchell KJF, Dong M, Liu DR. Science. 2021 Feb 19;371(6531):803-810. doi: 10.1126/science.abf5972. PubMed 33602850.
Backbone
  Vector backbone: SC101
  Backbone manufacturer: David Liu Lab
  Vector type: Bacterial Expression
Growth in bacteria
  Bacterial resistance: Spectinomycin, 50 μg/mL
  Growth temperature: 37°C
  Growth strain: DH5alpha
  Copy number: Low Copy
Gene/Insert
  Gene/Insert name: SNAP25-T7PAP
  Species: Synthetic
  Cloning method: Ligation Independent Cloning
Terms and licenses: Academic/Nonprofit Terms; Industry Terms: Not Available to Industry
Depositor comments: Additional insert: gIII/luxAB
How to cite: APneg-SNAP25c was a gift from David Liu (Addgene plasmid # 168013 ; http://n2t.net/addgene:168013 ; RRID:Addgene_168013)
