[The description below was written by a language model from this plasmid's Addgene catalogue record and pLannotate feature annotations shown in this document.]
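Description:
APneg-SNAP25c is a bacterial accessory plasmid for the negative-selection arm of phage-assisted continuous evolution (PACE), built for work on reprogramming the substrate specificity of botulinum neurotoxin proteases. It is propagated in E. coli under spectinomycin selection, and the feature table shows an aadA resistance gene spanning the sequence origin. The catalogue lists the backbone as SC101 and low copy. The automated annotation instead detects a p15A origin plus a short RSF-type origin fragment and no SC101 replicon, a discrepancy the record does not resolve. A small β-lactamase fragment is also annotated and is probably a cloning remnant.

The main insert, SNAP25-T7PAP, appears in the table as a T7 lysozyme fragment followed by a short SNAP25-derived segment (matched by homology to a zebrafish entry, though the insert is listed as synthetic) and then a full-length T7 RNA polymerase coding sequence. This layout fits a protease-activated polymerase, in which the polymerase is held inactive by its tethered natural inhibitor, T7 lysozyme, until a protease cuts the SNAP25 linker. The promoter driving this fusion is not annotated. Upstream, after an rrnB T1 terminator, a T7 promoter sits before an M13 gene III sequence that is annotated in fragments and interrupted by a His-tag-like stretch, followed by luxA and luxB.

Given the stated negative-selection purpose, the gene III here is presumably a non-functional or dominant-negative form that impairs phage propagation, although the record does not say so explicitly. Cleavage of the SNAP25 sequence by an evolving protease would therefore penalise the phage encoding it, while luxAB gives a luminescence readout of the same activity.
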