Features (pLannotate 1.2.2; 16 found; start..end, strand, type, name):
    137..192     -  rep_origin     RSF ori (fragment): Plasmids containing the RSF 1030 origin of replication can be propagated in E. coli cells that contain additional plasmids with compatible origins.
    280..825     -  rep_origin     p15A ori: Plasmids containing the medium-copy-number p15A origin of replication can be propagated in E. coli cells that contain a second plasmid with the ColE1 origin.
    991..1180    -  CDS            bla(M) (fragment): β-lactamase lacking the signal sequence; bla(M); allows cytosolic expression of β-lactamase
   1380..1424    +  terminator     rrnB T1 terminator: transcription terminator T1 from the E. coli rrnB gene
   1449..1467    +  promoter       T7 promoter: promoter for bacteriophage T7 RNA polymerase
   1651..1715    +  CDS            M13 gene III (fragment) (sequence withheld): pIII; III; minor coat protein
   1716..1733    +  CDS            7xHis (fragment) (sequence partly withheld): 6xHis affinity tag
   1733..2492    +  CDS            M13 gene III (fragment) (sequence partly withheld): pIII; III; minor coat protein
   2744..3823    +  CDS            luxA (sequence partly withheld): LUXA1_PHOLU - Experimental evidence at protein level: Swiss-Prot protein existence level 1. Light-emitting reaction in luminous bacteria. From Photorhabdus luminescens (Xenorhabdus luminescens).
   3887..4867    +  CDS            LuxB: LuxB luciferase subunit; luxB; from the Photorhabdus luminescens bioluminescence operon
   5150..5601    +  CDS            T7 lysozyme (fragment): lysozyme from bacteriophage T7 inhibitor of T7 RNA polymerase
   5630..5692    +  CDS            snap25a (fragment): SN25A_DANRE - Also known as Snap From Danio rerio (Zebrafish) (Brachydanio rerio).
   5723..8368    +  CDS            RPOL_BPT7: Experimental evidence at protein level: Swiss-Prot protein existence level 1. Highly processive DNA-dependent RNA polymerase that catalyzes the transcription of class II and class III viral genes. Recognizes a specific promoter sequence and enters first into an 'abortive phase' where very short transcripts are synthesized and released before proceeding to the processive transcription of long RNA chains. Unwinds the double-stranded DNA to expose the coding strand for templating. Participates in the initiation of viral DNA replication presumably by making primers accessible to the DNA polymerase
   8389..8568    +  CDS            M13 gene III (fragment) (sequence partly withheld): pIII; III; minor coat protein
   8571..8595    +  CDS            M13 gene VI (fragment) (sequence withheld): pVI; VI; minor coat protein
   8611..64      +  CDS            aadA (across the origin): S3AD_ECOLX - Experimental evidence at protein level: Swiss-Prot protein existence level 1. Mediates bacterial resistance to the antibiotics streptomycin and spectinomycin. From Escherichia coli.
>Addgene plasmid #168013 | APneg-SNAP25c | addgene full sequence | sequence record 331971 | Addgene NGS Result
CGCAGATCAGTTGGAAGAATTTGTCCACTACGTGAAAGGCGAGATCACCAAGGTAGTCGGCAAAACGGAT
CGCTTCATGTGGCAGTAGAAAAAAGACTGCACCGGTGCGTCAGCAGAATATGTGATACAGGATATATTCC
GCTTCCTCGCTCACTGACTCGCTACGCTCGGTCGTTCGACTGCGGCGAGCGGAAATGGCTTACGAACGGG
GCGGAGATTTCCTGGAAGATGCCAGGAAGATACTTAACAGGGAAGTGAGAGGGCCGCGGCAAAGCCGTTT
TTCCATAGGCTCCGCCCCCCTGACAAGCATCACGAAATCTGACGCTCAAATCAGTGGTGGCGAAACCCGA
CAGGACTATAAAGATACCAGGCGTTTCCCCCTGGCGGCTCCCTCGTGCGCTCTCCTGTTCCTGCCTTTCG
GTTTACCGGTGTCATTCCGCTGTTATGGCCGCGTTTGTCTCATTCCACGCCTGACACTCAGTTCCGGGTA
GGCAGTTCGCTCCAAGCTGGACTGTATGCACGAACCCCCCGTTCAGTCCGACCGCTGCGCCTTATCCGGT
AACTATCGTCTTGAGTCCAACCCGGAAAGACATGCAAAAGCACCACTGGCAGCAGCCACTGGTAATTGAT
TTAGAGGAGTTAGTCTTGAAGTCATGCGCCGGTTAAGGCTAAACTGAAAGGACAAGTTTTGGTGACTGCG
CTCCTCCAAGCCAGTTACCTCGGTTCAAAGAGTTGGTAGCTCAGAGAACCTTCGAAAAACCGCCCTGCAA
GGCGGTTTTTTCGTTTTCAGAGCAAGAGATTACGCGCAGACCAAAACGATCTCAAGAAGATCATCTTATT
AAGGGGTCTGACGCTCAGTGGAACGAAAACTCACGTTAAGGGATTTTGGTCATGAGATTATCAAAAAGGA
TCTTCACCTAGATCCTTTTAAATTAAAAATGAAGTTTTAAATCAATCTAAAGTATATATGAGTAAACTTG
GTCTGACAGTTACCAATGCTTAATCAGTGAGGCACCTATCTCAGCGATCTGTCTATTTCGTTCATCCATA
GTTGCCTGACTCCCCGTCGTGTAGATAACTACGATACGGGAGGGCTTACCATCTGGCCCCAGTGCTGCAA
TGATACCGCGAGACCCACGCTCACCGGCTCCAGATTTATCAGCAATAAACCAGCCAGCCGATTCGAGCTC
GCCCGGGGATCGACCAGTTGGTGATTTTGAACTTTTGCTTTGCCACGGAACGGTCTGCGTTGTCGGGAAG
ATGCGTGATCTGATCCTTCAACTCAGCAAAAGTTCGATTTATTCAACAAAGCCGCCGTCCCGTCAAGTCA
GCGTAATGCTCTGCCAGTGTTACAACCAATTAACAAGAGGACATCCGGTCAAATAAAACGAAAGGCTCAG
TCGAAAGACTGGGCCTTTCGTTTTGCTGAGGAGACTTAGGGACCCTACTAATACGACTCACTATAGGGAG
AAAGAAGGAGCGACATTGCTCCGTGTATTCACTCGTTGGAATGAATACACAGTGCAGTGTTTATTCTGTT
ATTTATGCCAAAAATAAAGGCCACTATCAGGCAGCTTTGTTGTTCTGTTTACCAAGTTCAGGAGGTAACT
CATAAGAAAGACCTGCAGGTGCAGTAAAAAAAAAGGAAAA
[65 nt withheld, positions 1651-1715]
CATCACCATCACCATCA
[33 nt withheld, positions 1733-1765]
C
[98 nt withheld, positions 1767-1864]
A
[305 nt withheld, positions 1866-2170]
G
[176 nt withheld, positions 2172-2347]
CCAATCGTCTGACCTGCCTCAACCTCCTGTC
[82 nt withheld, positions 2379-2460]
GCTCTGAGGGAGGCGGTTCCGGTGGTGGCTC
[36 nt withheld, positions 2492-2527]
A
[35 nt withheld, positions 2529-2563]
CCTCCCTCAATCGGTTGAATGTCGCCCTTTTGTCTTTGGCGCTGGTAAACCTTACGAGTTCAGTATCGAC
TGCGATAAGATCAACCTGTTCCGC
[50 nt withheld, positions 2658-2707]
T
[37 nt withheld, positions 2709-2745]
GAAATTTGGAAACTTTTTGCTTACATACCAACCTCCCCAATTTTCCCAAACAGAGGTAATGAAACGTTTG
GTTAAATTAGGTCGCATCTCTGAGGAGTGTGGTTTTGATACCGTATGGTTACTGGAGCATCATTTCACGG
AGTTTGGTTTGCTTGGTAACCCTTATGTCGCTGCTGCATATTTACTTGGCGCGACTAAAAAATTGAATGT
AGGAACTGCCGCTATTGTTCTTCCCACAGCCCATCCAGTACGCCAACTTGAAGATGTGAATTTATTGGAT
CAAATGTCAAAAGGACGATTTCGGTTTGGTATTTGCCGAGGGCTTTACAACAAGGACTTTCGCGTATTCG
GCACAGATATGAATAACAGTCGCGCCTTAGCGGAATGCTGGTACGGGCTGATAAAGAATGGCATGACAGA
GGGATATATGGAAGCTGATAATGAACATATCAAGTTCCATAAGGTAAAAGTAAACCCCGCGGCGTATAGC
AGAGGTGGCGCACCGGTTTATGTGGTGGCTGAATCAGCTTCGACGACTGAGTGGGCTGCTCAATTTGGCC
TACCGATGATATTAAGTTGGATTATAAATACTAACGAAAAGAAAGCACAACTTGAGCTTTATAATGAAGT
GGCTCAAGAATATGGGCACGATATTCATAATATCGACCATTGCTTATCATATATAACATCTGTAGATCAT
GACTCAATTAAAGCGAAAGAGATTTGCCGGAAATTTCTGGGGCATTGGTATGATTCTTATGTGAATGCTA
CGACTATTTTTGATGATTCAGACCAAACAAGAGGTTATGATTTCAATAAAGGGCAGTGGCGTGACTTTGT
ATTAAAAGGACATAAAGATACTAATCGCCGTATTGATTACAGTTACGAAATCAATCCCGTGGGAACGCCG
CAGGAATGTATTGACATAATTCAAAAAGACATTGATGCTACAGGAATATCAAATATTTGTTGTGGATTTG
AAGCTAATGGAACAGTAGACGAAATTATTGCTTCCATGAAGCTCTTCCAGTCTGATGTCATGCCATTTCT
TAAAGAAAAACAACGTTCGCTATTATATTATGGCGGTGGCGGTAGCGGCGGTGGCGGTAGCGGCGGTGGC
GGTAGCGGCGGTGGCGGTAGCAAATTTGGATTGTTCTTCCTTAACTTCATCAATTCAACAACTGTTCAAG
AACAGAGTATAGTTCGCATGCAGGAAATAACGGAGTATGTTGATAAGTTGAATTTTGAACAGATTTTAGT
GTATGAAAATCATTTTTCAGATAATGGTGTTGTCGGCGCTCCTCTGACTGTTTCTGGTTTTCTGCTCGGT
TTAACAGAGAAAATTAAAATTGGTTCATTAAATCACATCATTACAACTCATCATCCTGTCCGCATAGCGG
AGGAAGCTTGCTTATTGGATCAGTTAAGTGAAGGGAGATTTATTTTAGGGTTTAGTGATTGCGAAAAAAA
AGATGAAATGCATTTTTTTAATCGCCCGGTTGAATATCAACAGCAACTATTTGAAGAGTGTTATGAAATC
ATTAACGATGCTTTAACAACAGGCTATTGTAATCCAGATAACGATTTTTATAGCTTCCCTAAAATATCTG
TAAATCCCCATGCTTATACGCCAGGCGGACCTCGGAAATATGTAACAGCAACCAGTCATCATATTGTTGA
GTGGGCGGCCAAAAAAGGTATTCCTCTCATCTTTAAGTGGGATGATTCTAATGATGTTAGATATGAATAT
GCTGAAAGATATAAAGCCGTTGCGGATAAATATGACGTTGACCTATCAGAGATAGACCATCAGTTAATGA
TATTAGTTAACTATAACGAAGATAGTAATAAAGCTAAACAAGAGACGCGTGCATTTATTAGTGATTATGT
TCTTGAAATGCACCCTAATGAAAATTTCGAAAATAAACTTGAAGAAATAATTGCAGAAAACGCTGTCGGA
AATTATACGGAGTGTATAACTGCGGCTAAGTTGGCAATTGAAAAGTGTGGTGCGAAAAGTGTATTGCTGT
CCTTTGAACCAATGAATGATTTGATGAGCCAAAAAAATGTAATCAATATTGTTGATGATAATATTAAGAA
GTACCACACGGAATATACCTAAACTTAATTAACGGCACTCCTCAGCAAATATAATGACCCTCTTGATAAC
CCAAGAGGGCATTTTTTAATGCCCATGGCGTCAATTCCGATTTCCGGTATTCTAGAGCACAGCTAACACC
ACGTCGTCCCTATCTGCTGCCCTAGGTCTATGAGTGGTTGCTGGATAACTTTACGGGCATGCATAAGGCT
CGTATAATATATTCAGGGAGACCACAACGGTTTCCCTCTACAAATAATTTTGTTTAACTTTTACTAGAGT
TCCTTCCTCGAAAGGAAAAAAAAAATGGCTCGTGTACAGTTTAAACAACGTGAATCTACTGACGCAATCT
TTGTTCACTGCTCGGCTACCAAGCCAAGTCAGAATGTTGGTGTCCGTGAGATTCGCCAGTGGCACAAAGA
GCAGGGTTGGCTCGATGTGGGATACCACTTTATCATCAAGCGAGACGGTACTGTGGAGGCAGGACGAGAT
GAGATGGCTGTAGGCTCTCACGCTAAGGGTTACAACCACAACTCTATCGGCGTCTGCCTTGTTGGTGGTA
TCGACGATAAAGGTAAGTTCGACGCTAACTTTACGCCAGCCCAAATGCAATCCCTTCGCTCACTGCTTGT
CACACTGCTGGCTAAGTACGAAGGCGCTGTGCTTCGCGCCCATCATGAGGTGGCGCCGAAGGCTTCCCCT
TCGTTCGACCTTAAGCGTTGGTGGGAGAAGAACGAACTGGTCACTTCTGACCGTGGTAGCGGCGGTGGTG
CGAGTGGTGGTGCGGACATGGGTAACGAAATCGACACCCAGAACCGTCAGATCGACCGTATCATGGAAAA
AGCTGACGGCGGTAGCGCAGGCAGTGGAGCGGGCGGTAACACGATTAACATCGCTAAGAACGACTTCTCT
GACATCGAACTGGCTGCTATCCCGTTCAACACTCTGGCTGACCATTACGGTGAGCGTTTAGCTCGCGAAC
AGTTGGCCCTTGAGCATGAGTCTTACGAGATGGGTGAAGCACGCTTCCGCAAGATGTTTGAGCGTCAACT
TAAAGCTGGTGAGGTTGCGGATAACGCTGCCGCTAAGCCTCTCATCACTACCCTACTCCCTAAGATGATT
GCACGCATCAACGACTGGTTTGAGGAAGTGAAAGCTAAGCGCGGCAAGCGCCCGACAGCCTTCCAGTTCC
TGCAAGAAATCAAGCCGGAAGCCGTAGCGTACATCACCATTAAGACCACTCTGGCTTGCCTAACCAGTGC
TGACAATACAACCGTTCAGGCTGTAGCAAGCGCAATCGGTCGGGCCATTGAGGACGAGGCTCGCTTCGGT
CGTATCCGTGACCTTGAAGCTAAGCACTTCAAGAAAAACGTTGAGGAACAACTCAACAAGCGCGTAGGGC
ACGTCTACAAGAAAGCATTTATGCAAGTTGTCGAGGCTGACATGCTCTCTAAGGGTCTACTCGGTGGCGA
GGCGTGGTCTTCGTGGCATAAGGAAGACTCTATTCATGTAGGAGTACGCTGCATCGAGATGCTCATTGAG
TCAACCGGAATGGTTAGCTTACACCGCCAAAATGCTGGCGTAGTAGGTCAAGACTCTGAGACTATCGAAC
TCGCACCTGAATACGCTGAGGCTATCGCAACCCGTGCAGGTGCGCTGGCTGGCATCTCTCCGATGTTCCA
ACCTTGCGTAGTTCCTCCTAAGCCGTGGACTGGCATTACTGGTGGTGGCTATTGGGCTAACGGTCGTCGT
CCTCTGGCGCTGGTGCGTACTCACAGTAAGAAAGCACTGATGCGCTACGAAGACGTTTACATGCCTGAGG
TGTACAAAGCGATTAACATTGCGCAAAACACCGCATGGAAAATCAACAAGAAAGTCCTAGCGGTCGCCAA
CGTAATCACCAAGTGGAAGCATTGTCCGGTCGAGGACATCCCTGCGATTGAGCGTGAAGAACTCCCGATG
AAACCGGAAGACATCGACATGAATCCTGAGGCTCTCACCGCGTGGAAACGTGCTGCCGCTGCTGTGTACC
GCAAGGACAAGGCTCGCAAGTCTCGCCGTATCAGCCTTGAGTTCATGCTTGAGCAAGCCAATAAGTTTGC
TAACCATAAGGCCATCTGGTTCCCTTACAACATGGACTGGCGCGGTCGTGTTTACGCTGTGTCAATGTTC
AACCCGCAAGGTAACGATATGACCAAAGGACTGCTTACGCTGGCGAAAGGTAAACCAATCGGTAAGGAAG
GTTACTACTGGCTGAAAATCCACGGTGCAAACTGTGCGGGTGTCGATAAGGTTCCGTTCCCTGAGCGCAT
CAAGTTCATTGAGGAAAACCACGAGAACATCATGGCTTGCGCTAAGTCTCCACTGGAGAACACTTGGTGG
GCTGAGCAAGATTCTCCGTTCTGCTTCCTTGCGTTCTGCTTTGAGTACGCTGGGGTACAGCACCACGGCC
TGAGCTATAACTGCTCCCTTCCGCTGGCGTTTGACGGGTCTTGCTCTGGCATCCAGCACTTCTCCGCGAT
GCTCCGAGATGAGGTAGGTGGTCGCGCGGTTAACTTGCTTCCTAGTGAAACCGTTCAGGACATCTACGGG
ATTGTTGCTAAGAAAGTCAACGAGATTCTACAAGCAGACGCAATCAATGGGACCGATAACGAAGTAGTTA
CCGTGACCGATGAGAACACTGGTGAAATCTCTGAGAAAGTCAAGCTGGGCACTAAGGCACTGGCTGGTCA
ATGGCTGGCTTACGGTGTTACTCGCAGTGTGACTAAGCGTTCAGTCATGACGCTGGCTTACGGGTCCAAA
GAGTTCGGCTTCCGTCAACAAGTGCTGGAAGATACCATTCAGCCAGCTATTGATTCCGGCAAGGGTCTGA
TGTTCACTCAGCCGAATCAGGCTGCTGGATACATGGCTAAGCTGATTTGGGAATCTGTGAGCGTGACGGT
GGTAGCTGCGGTTGAAGCAATGAACTGGCTTAAGTCTGCTGCTAAGCTGCTGGCTGCTGAGGTCAAAGAT
AAGAAGACTGGAGAGATTCTTCGCAAGCGTTGCGCTGTTCATTGGGTAACTCCTGATGGTTTCCCTGTGT
GGCAGGAATACAAGAAGCCTATTCAGACGCGCTTGAACCTGATGTTCCTCGGTCAGTTCCGCTTACAGCC
TACCATTAACACCAACAAAGATAGCGAGATTGATGCACACAAACAGGAGTCTGGTATCGCTCCTAACTTT
GTACACAGCCAAGACGGTAGCCACCTTCGTAAGACTGTAGTGTGGGCACACGAGAAGTACGGAATCGAAT
CTTTTGCACTGATTCACGACTCCTTCGGTACCATTCCGGCTGACGCTGCGAACCTGTTCAAAGCAGTGCG
CGAAACTATGGTTGACACATATGAGTCTTGTGATGTACTGGCTGATTTCTACGACCAGTTCGCTGACCAG
TTGCACGAGTCTCAATTGGACAAAATGCCAGCACTTCCGGCTAAAGGTAACTTGAACCTCCGTGACATCT
TAGAGTCGGACTTCGCGTTCGCGTAATGGAGATTTTCAACATGCTCCCTCAATCGGTTGAATGTCGCCCT
TTTGTCTTTGGCGCTGGTAAACCATATGAA
[86 nt withheld, positions 8446-8531]
T
[63 nt withheld, positions 8533-8595]
AGAAAAAGGAAGAGTATGAGGGAAGCGGTGATCGCCGAAGTATCGACTCAACTATCAGAGGTAGTTGGCG
TCATCGAGCGCCATCTCGAACCGACGTTGCTGGCCGTACATTTGTACGGCTCCGCAGTGGATGGCGGCCT
GAAGCCACACAGTGATATTGATTTGCTGGTTACGGTGACCGTAAGGCTTGATGAAACAACGCGGCGAGCT
TTGATCAACGACCTTTTGGAAACTTCGGCTTCCCCTGGAGAGAGCGAGATTCTCCGCGCTGTAGAAGTCA
CCATTGTTGTGCACGACGACATCATTCCGTGGCGTTATCCAGCTAAGCGCGAACTGCAATTTGGAGAATG
GCAGCGCAATGACATTCTTGCAGGTATCTTCGAGCCAGCCACGATCGACATTGATCTGGCTATCTTGCTG
ACAAAAGCAAGAGAACATAGCGTTGCCTTGGTAGGTCCAGCGGCGGAGGAACTCTTTGATCCGGTTCCTG
AACAGGATCTATTTGAGGCGCTAAATGAAACCTTAACGCTATGGAACTCGCCGCCCGACTGGGCTGGCGA
TGAGCGAAATGTAGTGCTTACGTTGTCCCGCATTTGGTACAGCGCAGTAACCGGCAAAATCGCGCCGAAG
GATGTCGCTGCCGACTGGGCAATGGAGCGCCTGCCGGCCCAGTATCAGCCCGTCATACTTGAAGCTAGAC
AGGCTTATCTTGGACAAGAAGAAGATCGCTTGGCCTCGCG
